>Addgene plasmid #100136 | p6326 pHAGE-P-CMVt-N-HA-GAW-HERC2-F2 | addgene full sequence | sequence record 194431 | Addgene NGS Result
AGAAAAGATCAAAGGATCTTCTTGAGATCCTTTTTTTCTGCGCGTAATCTGCTGCTTGCAAACAAAAAAA
CCACCGCTACCAGCGGTGGTTTGTTTGCCGGATCAAGAGCTACCAACTCTTTTTCCGAAGGTAACTGGCT
TCAGCAGAGCGCAGATACCAAATACTGTTCTTCTAGTGTAGCCGTAGTTAGGCCACCACTTCAAGAACTC
TGTAGCACCGCCTACATACCTCGCTCTGCTAATCCTGTTACCAGTGGCTGCTGCCAGTGGCGATAAGTCG
TGTCTTACCGGGTTGGACTCAAGACGATAGTTACCGGATAAGGCGCAGCGGTCGGGCTGAACGGGGGGTT
CGTGCACACAGCCCAGCTTGGAGCGAACGACCTACACCGAACTGAGATACCTACAGCGTGAGCTATGAGA
AAGCGCCACGCTTCCCGAAGGGAGAAAGGCGGACAGGTATCCGGTAAGCGGCAGGGTCGGAACAGGAGAG
CGCACGAGGGAGCTTCCAGGGGGAAACGCCTGGTATCTTTATAGTCCTGTCGGGTTTCGCCACCTCTGAC
TTGAGCGTCGATTTTTGTGATGCTCGTCAGGGGGGCGGAGCCTATGGAAAAACGCCAGCAACGCGGCCTT
TTTACGGTTCCTGGCCTTTTGCTGGCCTTTTGCTCACATGTTCTTTCCTGCGTTATCCCCTGATTCTGTG
GATAACCGTATTACCGCCTTTGAGTGAGCTGATACCGCTCGCCGCAGCCGAACGACCGAGCGCAGCGAGT
CAGTGAGCGAGGAAGCGGAAGAGCGCCCAATACGCAAACCGCCTCTCCCCGCGCGTTGGCCGATTCATTA
ATGCAGCAAGCTCATGGCTGACTAATTTTTTTTATTTATGCAGAGGCCGAGGCCGCCTCGGCCTCTGAGC
TATTCCAGAAGTAGTGAGGAGGCTTTTTTGGAGGCCTAGGCTTTTGCAAAAAGCTCCCCGTGGCACGACA
GGTTTCCCGACTGGAAAGCGGGCAGTGAGCGCAACGCAATTAATGTGAGTTAGCTCACTCATTAGGCACC
CCAGGCTTTACACTTTATGCTTCCGGCTCGTATGTTGTGTGGAATTGTGAGCGGATAACAATTTCACACA
GGAAACAGCTATGACATGATTACGAATTTCACAAATAAAGCATTTTTTTCACTGCATTCTAGTTGTGGTT
TGTCCAAACTCATCAATGTATCTTATCATGTCTGGATCAACTGGATAACTCAAGCTAACCAAAATCATCC
CAAACTTCCCACCCCATACCCTATTACCACTGCCAATTACCTGTGGTTTCATTTACTCTAAACCTGTGAT
TCCTCTGAATTATTTTCATTTTAAAGAAATTGTATTTGTTAAATATGTACTACAAACTTAGTAGTTGGAA
GGGCTAATTCACTCCCAAAGAAGACAAGATATCCTTGATCTGTGGATCTACCACACACAAGGCTACTTCC
CTGATTAGCAGAACTACACACCAGGGCCAGGGGTCAGATATCCACTGACCTTTGGATGGTGCTACAAGCT
AGTACCAGTTGAGCCAGATAAGGTAGAAGAGGCCAATAAAGGAGAGAACACCAGCTTGTTACACCCTGTG
AGCCTGCATGGGATGGATGACCCGGAGAGAGAAGTGTTAGAGTGGAGGTTTGACAGCCGCCTAGCATTTC
ATCACGTGGCCCGAGAGCTGCATCCGGAGTACTTCAAGAACTGCTGATATCGAGCTTGCTACAAGGGACT
TTCCGCTGGGGACTTTCCAGGGAGGCGTGGCCTGGGCGGGACTGGGGAGTGGCGAGCCCTCAGATCCTGC
ATATAAGCAGCTGCTTTTTGCCTGTACTGGGTCTCTCTGGTTAGACCAGATCTGAGCCTGGGAGCTCTCT
GGCTAACTAGGGAACCCACTGCTTAAGCCTCAATAAAGCTTGCCTTGAGTGCTTCAAGTAGTGTGTGCCC
GTCTGTTGTGTGACTCTGGTAACTAGAGATCCCTCAGACCCTTTTAGTCAGTGTGGAAAATCTCTAGCAG
TGGCGCCCGAACAGGGACTTGAAAGCGAAAGGGAAACCAGAGGAGCTCTCTCGACGCAGGACTCGGCTTG
CTGAAGCGCGCACGGCAAGAGGCGAGGGGCGGCGACTGGTGAGTACGCCAAAAATTTTGACTAGCGGAGG
CTAGAAGGAGAGAGATGGGTGCGAGAGCGTCAGTATTAAGCGGGGGAGAATTAGATCGCGATGGGAAAAA
ATTCGGTTAAGGCCAGGGGGAAAGAAAAAATATAAATTAAAACATATAGTATGGGCAAGCAGGGAGCTAG
AACGATTCGCAGTTAATCCTGGCCTGTTAGAAACATCAGAAGGCTGTAGACAAATACTGGGACAGCTACA
ACCATCCCTTCAGACAGGATCAGAAGAACTTAGATCATTATATAATACAGTAGCAACCCTCTATTGTGTG
CATCAAAGGATAGAGATAAAAGACACCAAGGAAGCTTTAGACAAGATAGAGGAAGAGCAAAACAAAAGTA
AGACCACCGCACAGCAAGCGGCCGGCCGCTGATCTTCAGACCTGGAGGAGGAGATATGAGGGACAATTGG
AGAAGTGAATTATATAAATATAAAGTAGTAAAAATTGAACCATTAGGAGTAGCACCCACCAAGGCAAAGA
GAAGAGTGGTGCAGAGAGAAAAAAGAGCAGTGGGAATAGGAGCTTTGTTCCTTGGGTTCTTGGGAGCAGC
AGGAAGCACTATGGGCGCAGCGTCAATGACGCTGACGGTACAGGCCAGACAATTATTGTCTGGTATAGTG
CAGCAGCAGAACAATTTGCTGAGGGCTATTGAGGCGCAACAGCATCTGTTGCAACTCACAGTCTGGGGCA
TCAAGCAGCTCCAGGCAAGAATCCTGGCTGTGGAAAGATACCTAAAGGATCAACAGCTCCTGGGGATTTG
GGGTTGCTCTGGAAAACTCATTTGCACCACTGCTGTGCCTTGGAATGCTAGTTGGAGTAATAAATCTCTG
GAACAGATTTGGAATCACACGACCTGGATGGAGTGGGACAGAGAAATTAACAATTACACAAGCTTAATAC
ACTCCTTAATTGAAGAATCGCAAAACCAGCAAGAAAAGAATGAACAAGAATTATTGGAATTAGATAAATG
GGCAAGTTTGTGGAATTGGTTTAACATAACAAATTGGCTGTGGTATATAAAATTATTCATAATGATAGTA
GGAGGCTTGGTAGGTTTAAGAATAGTTTTTGCTGTACTTTCTATAGTGAATAGAGTTAGGCAGGGATATT
CACCATTATCGTTTCAGACCCACCTCCCAACCCCGAGGGGACCCGACAGGCCCGAAGGAATAGAAGAAGA
AGGTGGAGAGAGAGACAGAGACAGATCCATTCGATTAGTGAACGGATCTCGACGGTATCGCCGAATTCAC
AAATGGCAGTATTCATCCACAATTTTAAAAGAAAAGGGGGGATTGGGGGGTACAGTGCAGGGGAAAGAAT
AGTAGACATAATAGCAACAGACATACAAACTAAAGAATTACAAAAACAAATTACAAAAATTCAAAATTTT
CGGGTTTATTACAGGGACAGCAGAGATCCAGTTTGGACTAGTGGAGTTCCGCGTTACATAACTTACGGTA
AATGGCCCGCCTGGCTGACCGCCCAACGACCCCCGCCCATTGACGTCAATAATGACGTATGTTCCCATAG
TAACGCCAATAGGGACTTTCCATTGACGTCAATGGGTGGAGTATTTACGGTAAACTGCCCACTTGGCAGT
ACATCAAGTGTATCATATGCCAAGTACGCCCCCTATTGACGTCAATGACGGTAAATGGCCCGCCTGGCAT
TATGCCCAGTACATGACCTTATGGGACTTTCCTACTTGGCAGTACATCTACGTATTAGTCATCGCTATTA
CCATGGTGATGCGGTTTTGGCAGTACATCAATGGGCGTGGATAGCGGTTTGACTCACGGGGATTTCCAAG
TCTCCACCCCATTGACGTCAATGGGAGTTTGTTTTGGCACCAAAATCAACGGGACTTTCCAAAATGTCGT
AACAACTCCGCCCCATTGACGCAAATGGGCGGTAGGCGTGTACGGTGGGAGGTCTATATAAGCAGAGCTC
TCCCTATCAGTGATAGAGATCTCCCTATCAGTGATAGAGATCGTCGACGAGCTCGTTTAGTGAACCGTCA
GATCGCCTGGAGACGCCATCCACGCTGTTTTGACCTCCATAGAAGACACCGGGACCGATCCAGCCTCCGG
ACTCTAGCGTTTAAACGCTAGCCACCATGGCGTACCCATACGATGTTCCAGATTACGCTGCTCGAGGTTA
TCAAACAAGTTTGTACAAAAAAGTTGGCGCAGCCATTACTGCAGAGATCCAGGATATTGAAGCCAAAAAA
GAAGCACAGAAGGAAAAAGAAATTGATGAACAGGAAGCGAATGCCTCAACATTTCATAGAAGCAGGACTC
CACTGGATAAAGACCTTATTAATACGGGGATCTGTGAGTCTTCTGGCAAACAGTGTTTGCCTCTGGTTCA
GCTCATACAACAGCTTCTTAGAAACATTGCTTCTCAGACTGTAGCCAGATTGAAAGATGTTGCCCGTCGG
ATTTCATCATGTCTGGACTTTGAGCAACACAGTCGTGAAAGATCTGCTTCATTGGATTTGTTACTGCGTT
TTCAACGTTTGCTTATTAGTAAACTTTATCCAGGAGAAAGTATTGGTCAGACCTCAGATATTTCTAGTCC
AGAGCTAATGGGTGTTGGTTCCTTGCTGAAGAAGTACACAGCCCTCCTGTGCACGCACATTGGAGATATA
CTGCCTGTGGCCGCCAGCATTGCTTCTACCAGCTGGCGGCACTTCGCGGAGGTGGCTTACATTGTGGAAG
GGGACTTTACTGGTGTTCTCCTTCCAGAACTAGTAGTTTCTATAGTGCTTCTGCTCAGTAAAAATGCTGG
TCTCATGCAAGAGGCTGGAGCTGTACCTCTGCTGGGTGGCCTGTTGGAACATCTGGATCGGTTCAACCAT
CTGGCACCAGGAAAGGAACGGGATGATCATGAAGAGTTAGCCTGGCCTGGCATAATGGAGTCATTTTTTA
CAGGTCAGAACTGTAGAAATAATGAGGAAGTGACACTTATACGCAAAGCTGATTTGGAGAACCATAATAA
AGATGGAGGCTTCTGGACTGTGATTGACGGGAAGGTGTATGATATAAAGGACTTCCAGACACAGTCGTTA
ACAGGAAATAGTATTCTTGCTCAGTTTGCAGGGGAAGACCCAGTGGTAGCTTTGGAAGCTGCTTTGCAGT
TTGAAGACACCCGGGAATCCATGCACGCGTTTTGTGTTGGCCAGTATTTGGAGCCTGACCAAGAAATCGT
CACCATACCAGATCTGGGGAGTCTCTCTTCACCTCTGATAGACACAGAGAGGAATCTGGGCCTGCTTCTC
GGATTACACGCTTCGTATTTGGCAATGAGCACACCGCTGTCTCCTGTCGAGATTGAATGTGCCAAATGGC
TTCAGTCATCCATCTTCTCTGGAGGCCTGCAGACCAGCCAGATCCACTACAGCTACAACGAGGAGAAAGA
CGAGGACCACTGCAGCTCCCCAGGGGGCACACCTGCCAGCAAATCTCGACTCTGCTCCCACAGACGGGCC
CTGGGGGACCATTCCCAGGCATTTCTGCAAGCCATTGCAGACAACAACATTCAGGATCACAACGTGAAGG
ACTTTTTGTGTCAAATAGAAAGGTACTGTAGGCAGTGCCATTTGACCACACCGATCATGTTTCCCCCCGA
GCATCCCGTGGAAGAGGTCGGTCGCTTGTTGTTATGTTGCCTCTTAAAACATGAAGATTTAGGTCATGTG
GCATTATCTTTAGTTCATGCAGGTGCACTTGGTATTGAGCAAGTAAAGCACAGAACGTTGCCTAAGTCAG
TGGTGGATGTTTGTAGAGTTGTCTACCAAGCAAAATGTTCGCTCATTAAGACTCATCAAGAACAGGGCCG
TTCTTACAAGGAGGTCTGCGCTCCTGTCATCGAACGTTTGAGATTCCTCTTTAATGAATTGAGACCTGCT
GTTTGTAATGACCTCTCTATAATGTCTAAGTTTAAATTGTTAAGTTCTTTGCCCCGTTGGAGGAGGATAG
CTCAAAAGATAATTCGAGAACGAAGGAAAAAGAGAGTTCCTAAGAAGCCAGAATCTACGGATGATGAAGA
AAAAATTGGAAACGAAGAGAGTGATTTAGAAGAAGCTTGCATTTTGCCTCATAGTCCAATAAATGTGGAC
AAGAGACCCATTGCAATTAAATCACCCAAGGACAAATGGCAGCCGCTGTTGAGTACTGTTACAGGTGTTC
ACAAATACAAGTGGTTGAAGCAGAATGTGCAGGGTCTTTATCCGCAGTCTCCACTCCTCAGTACAATTGC
TGAATTTGCCCTTAAAGAAGAGCCAGTGGATGTGGAAAAAATGAGAAAGTGCCTACTAAAACAGTTGGAG
AGAGCAGAGGTTCGCCTGGAAGGGATAGATACAATTTTAAAACTGGCGAGCAAGAATTTCTTACTTCCAT
CTGTGCAGTATGCGATGTTTTGTGGATGGCAAAGACTTATTCCTGAGGGAATCGATATAGGGGAACCTCT
TACTGATTGTTTAAAGGATGTTGATTTGATCCCGCCTTTTAATCGGATGCTGCTGGAAGTCACCTTTGGC
AAGCTGTACGCTTGGGCTGTACAGAACATTCGAAATGTTTTGATGGATGCCTGACCCAACTTTCTTGTAC
AAAGTGGTTCGATAACGAATTCTACCGGGTAGGGGAGGCGCTTTTCCCAAGGCAGTCTGGAGCATGCGCT
TTAGCAGCCCCGCTGGGCACTTGGCGCTACACAAGTGGCCTCTGGCCTCGCACACATTCCACATCCACCG
GTAGGCGCCAACCGGCTCCGTTCTTTGGTGGCCCCTTCGCGCCACCTTCTACTCCTCCCCTAGTCAGGAA
GTTCCCCCCCGCCCCGCAGCTCGCGTCGTGCAGGACGTGACAAATGGAAGTAGCACGTCTCACTAGTCTC
GTGCAGATGGACAGCACCGCTGAGCAATGGAAGCGGGTAGGCCTTTGGGGCAGCGGCCAATAGCAGCTTT
GCTCCTTCGCTTTCTGGGCTCAGAGGCTGGGAAGGGGTGGGTCCGGGGGCGGGCTCAGGGGCGGGCTCAG
GGGCGGGGCGGGCGCCCGAAGGTCCTCCGGAGGCCCGGCATTCTGCACGCTTCAAAAGCGCACGTCTGCC
GCGCTGTTCTCCTCTTCCTCATCTCCGGGCCTTTCGACCTGCAGCCCAAGCTTACCATGACCGAGTACAA
GCCCACGGTGCGCCTCGCCACCCGCGACGACGTCCCCAGGGCCGTACGCACCCTCGCCGCCGCGTTCGCC
GACTACCCCGCCACGCGCCACACCGTCGATCCGGACCGCCACATCGAGCGGGTCACCGAGCTGCAAGAAC
TCTTCCTCACGCGCGTCGGGCTCGACATCGGCAAGGTGTGGGTCGCGGACGACGGCGCCGCGGTGGCGGT
CTGGACCACGCCGGAGAGCGTCGAAGCGGGGGCGGTGTTCGCCGAGATCGGCCCGCGCATGGCCGAGTTG
AGCGGTTCCCGGCTGGCCGCGCAGCAACAGATGGAAGGCCTCCTGGCGCCGCACCGGCCCAAGGAGCCCG
CGTGGTTCCTGGCCACCGTCGGCGTCTCGCCCGACCACCAGGGCAAGGGTCTGGGCAGCGCCGTCGTGCT
CCCCGGAGTGGAGGCGGCCGAGCGCGCCGGGGTGCCCGCCTTCCTGGAGACCTCCGCGCCCCGCAACCTC
CCCTTCTACGAGCGGCTCGGCTTCACCGTCACCGCCGACGTCGAGGTGCCCGAAGGACCGCGCACCTGGT
GCATGACCCGCAAGCCCGGTGCCTGACGCCCGCCCCACGACCCGCAGCGCCCGACCGAAAGGAGCGCACG
ACCCCATGCATCGATAGATCCTAATCAACCTCTGGATTACAAAATTTGTGAAAGATTGACTGGTATTCTT
AACTATGTTGCTCCTTTTACGCTATGTGGATACGCTGCTTTAATGCCTTTGTATCATGCTATTGCTTCCC
GTATGGCTTTCATTTTCTCCTCCTTGTATAAATCCTGGTTGCTGTCTCTTTATGAGGAGTTGTGGCCCGT
TGTCAGGCAACGTGGCGTGGTGTGCACTGTGTTTGCTGACGCAACCCCCACTGGTTGGGGCATTGCCACC
ACCTGTCAGCTCCTTTCCGGGACTTTCGCTTTCCCCCTCCCTATTGCCACGGCGGAACTCATCGCCGCCT
GCCTTGCCCGCTGCTGGACAGGGGCTCGGCTGTTGGGCACTGACAATTCCGTGGTGTTGTCGGGGAAATC
ATCGTCCTTTCCTTGGCTGCTCGCCTGTGTTGCCACCTGGATTCTGCGCGGGACGTCCTTCTGCTACGTC
CCTTCGGCCCTCAATCCAGCGGACCTTCCTTCCCGCGGCCTGCTGCCGGCTCTGCGGCCTCTTCCGCGTC
TTCGCCTTCGCCCTCAGACGAGTCGGATCTCCCTTTGGGCCGCCTCCCCGCCTGAGATCCTTTAAGACCA
ATGACTTACAAGGCAGCTGTAGATCTTAGCCACTTTTTAAAAGAAAAGGGGGGACTGGAAGGGCTAATTC
ACTCCCAACGAAGACAAGATCTGCTTTTTGCTTGTACTGGGTCTCTCTGGTTAGACCAGATCTGAGCCTG
GGAGCTCTCTGGCTAACTAGGGAACCCACTGCTTAAGCCTCAATAAAGCTTGCCTTGAGTGCTTCAAGTA
GTGTGTGCCCGTCTGTTGTGTGACTCTGGTAACTAGAGATCCCTCAGACCCTTTTAGTCAGTGTGGAAAA
TCTCTAGCAGTAGTAGTTCATGTCATCTTATTATTCAGTATTTATAACTTGCAAAGAAATGAATATCAGA
GAGTGAGAGGCCCGGGTTAATTAAGGAAAGGGCTAGATCATTCTTGAAGACGAAAGGGCCTCGTGATACG
CCTATTTTTATAGGTTAATGTCATGATAATAATGGTTTCTTAGACGTCAGGTGGCACTTTTCGGGGAAAT
GTGCGCGGAACCCCTATTTGTTTATTTTTCTAAATACATTCAAATATGTATCCGCTCATGAGACAATAAC
CCTGATAAATGCTTCAATAATATTGAAAAAGGAAGAGTATGAGTATTCAACATTTCCGTGTCGCCCTTAT
TCCCTTTTTTGCGGCATTTTGCCTTCCTGTTTTTGCTCACCCAGAAACGCTGGTGAAAGTAAAAGATGCT
GAAGATCAGTTGGGTGCACGAGTGGGTTACATCGAACTGGATCTCAACAGCGGTAAGATCCTTGAGAGTT
TTCGCCCCGAAGAACGTTTTCCAATGATGAGCACTTTTAAAGTTCTGCTATGTGGCGCGGTATTATCCCG
TGTTGACGCCGGGCAAGAGCAACTCGGTCGCCGCATACACTATTCTCAGAATGACTTGGTTGAGTACTCA
CCAGTCACAGAAAAGCATCTTACGGATGGCATGACAGTAAGAGAATTATGCAGTGCTGCCATAACCATGA
GTGATAACACTGCGGCCAACTTACTTCTGACAACGATCGGAGGACCGAAGGAGCTAACCGCTTTTTTGCA
CAACATGGGGGATCATGTAACTCGCCTTGATCGTTGGGAACCGGAGCTGAATGAAGCCATACCAAACGAC
GAGCGTGACACCACGATGCCTGTAGCAATGGCAACAACGTTGCGCAAACTATTAACTGGCGAACTACTTA
CTCTAGCTTCCCGGCAACAATTAATAGACTGGATGGAGGCGGATAAAGTTGCAGGACCACTTCTGCGCTC
GGCCCTTCCGGCTGGCTGGTTTATTGCTGATAAATCTGGAGCCGGTGAGCGTGGGTCTCGCGGTATCATT
GCAGCACTGGGGCCAGATGGTAAGCCCTCCCGTATCGTAGTTATCTACACGACGGGGAGTCAGGCAACTA
TGGATGAACGAAATAGACAGATCGCTGAGATAGGTGCCTCACTGATTAAGCATTGGTAACTGTCAGACCA
AGTTTACTCATATATACTTTAGATTGATTTAAAACTTCATTTTTAATTTAAAAGGATCTAGGTGAAGATC
CTTTTTGATAATCTCATGACCAAAATCCCTTAACGTGAGTTTTCGTTCCACTGAGCGTCAGACCCCGT
Features (pLannotate 1.2.2; 31 found; start..end, strand, type, name):
     22..610     +  rep_origin     ori: high-copy-number ColE1/pMB1/pBR322/pUC origin of replication
    793..847     +  CDS            lacI (fragment): lac repressor; lacI; The lac repressor binds to the lac operator to inhibit transcription in E. coli. This inhibition can be relieved by adding lactose or isopropyl-β-D-thiogalactopyranoside (IPTG).
    853..946     +  rep_origin     SV40 ori (fragment): SV40 origin of replication
    971..1008    +  CDS            lacI (fragment): lac repressor; lacI; The lac repressor binds to the lac operator to inhibit transcription in E. coli. This inhibition can be relieved by adding lactose or isopropyl-β-D-thiogalactopyranoside (IPTG).
   1021..1042    +  protein_bind   CAP binding site: CAP binding activates transcription in the presence of cAMP. E. coli catabolite activator protein
   1057..1087    +  promoter       lac promoter: promoter for the E. coli lac operon
   1095..1111    +  protein_bind   lac operator: The lac repressor binds to the lac operator to inhibit transcription in E. coli. This inhibition can be relieved by adding lactose or isopropyl-β-D-thiogalactopyranoside (IPTG). lac repressor encoded by lacI
   1145..1228    +  polyA_signal   SV40 poly(A) signal (fragment): SV40 polyadenylation signal
   1395..1724    +  CDS            nef (fragment): NEF_HV1BR - Experimental evidence at protein level: Swiss-Prot protein existence level 1. Extracellular Nef protein targets CD4(+) T-lymphocytes for apoptosis by interacting with CXCR4 surface receptors (PubMed:14990729). From Human immunodeficiency virus type 1 group M subtype B (isolate BRU/LAI) (HIV-1).
   1772..2029    +  LTR            5' LTR (truncated): truncated 5' long terminal repeat (LTR) from HIV-1
   2076..2201    +  misc_feature   HIV-1 Ψ: packaging signal of human immunodeficiency virus type 1
   2185..2523    +  CDS            HIV-1 gag (fragment): gag protein from human immunodeficiency virus 1; gag
   2698..2931    +  misc_feature   RRE: The Rev response element (RRE) of HIV-1 allows for Rev-dependent mRNA export from the nucleus to the cytoplasm.
   3308..3408    +  CDS            Rev (fragment): human immunodeficiency virus 1 (HIV-1) Rev protein; rev; enhances nuclear export of unspliced and incompletely spliced viral mRNAs
   3453..3570    +  misc_feature   cPPT/CTS: central polypurine tract and central termination sequence of HIV-1
   3622..3925    +  enhancer       CMV enhancer: human cytomegalovirus immediate early enhancer
   3926..4129    +  promoter       CMV promoter: human cytomegalovirus (CMV) immediate early promoter
   4131..4150    +  promoter       PLtetO-1 promoter (fragment): modified phage lambda PL promoter with tet operator sites (Lutz and Bujard, 1997)
   4152..4171    +  promoter       PLtetO-1 promoter (fragment): modified phage lambda PL promoter with tet operator sites (Lutz and Bujard, 1997)
   4179..4212    +  promoter       TRE3GV promoter (fragment): 3rd-generation Tet-responsive promoter that can be activated by binding of Tet-On® 3G, optimized for retroviral and lentiviral vectors
   4303..4329    +  CDS            3xHA (fragment): three tandem HA epitope tags
   4346..4363    +  protein_bind   attB1 (fragment): mutant version of attB; core recombination site for the Gateway® BP reaction BP Clonase™
   4369..6771    +  CDS            HERC2 (fragment): HERC2_HUMAN - Experimental evidence at protein level: Swiss-Prot protein existence level 1. E3 ubiquitin-protein ligase that regulates ubiquitin- dependent retention of repair proteins on damaged chromosomes. Recruited to sites of DNA damage in response to ionizing radiation (IR) and facilitates the assembly of UBE2N and RNF8 promoting DNA damage- induced formation of 'Lys-63'-linked ubiquitin chains. Acts as a mediator of binding specificity between UBE2N and RNF8. Involved in the maintenance of RNF168 levels. E3 ubiquitin-protein ligase that promotes the ubiquitination and proteasomal degrad
   6774..6798    -  protein_bind   attB2: mutant version of attB; recombination site for the Gateway® BP reaction BP Clonase™
   6817..7316    +  promoter       PGK promoter: mouse phosphoglycerate kinase 1 promoter
   7337..7936    +  CDS            PuroR: puromycin N-acetyltransferase; pac from Streptomyces alboniger; confers resistance to puromycin
   8003..8591    +  misc_feature   WPRE: woodchuck hepatitis virus posttranscriptional regulatory element
   8599..8664    +  CDS            nef (fragment): NEF_HV1Z2 - Experimental evidence at protein level: Swiss-Prot protein existence level 1. Extracellular Nef protein targets CD4(+) T-lymphocytes for apoptosis by interacting with CXCR4 surface receptors. From Human immunodeficiency virus type 1 group M subtype D (isolate Z2/CDC-Z34) (HIV-1).
   8666..8899    +  LTR            3' LTR (ΔU3): self-inactivating 3' long terminal repeat (LTR) from HIV-1
   9104..9208    +  promoter       AmpR promoter: bla
   9209..10069   +  CDS            AmpR: β-lactamase; bla; confers resistance to ampicillin, carbenicillin, and related antibiotics
