[The description below was written by a language model from this plasmid's Addgene catalogue record and pLannotate feature annotations shown in this document.]
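Description:
p6326 pHAGE-P-CMVt-N-HA-GAW-HERC2-F2 is an HIV-1-based lentiviral mammalian expression plasmid of about 10.2 kb, built on the Gateway-compatible pHAGE-P-CMVt-N-HA-GAW backbone. It is propagated in E. coli through a high-copy ColE1/pUC-type origin and ampicillin resistance (bla). The viral portion contains a 5' LTR, the Ψ packaging signal with adjoining gag sequence, the Rev response element, the cPPT/CTS, a WPRE and a ΔU3 self-inactivating 3' LTR. Together these elements allow the transfer RNA to be packaged when helper functions are supplied in trans, exported in a Rev-dependent manner, and integrated into target cells without reconstituting an active viral promoter.

The payload is a fragment of human HERC2, the giant HECT-type E3 ubiquitin ligase, covering amino acids 950–1750 (roughly 2.4 kb; designated F2). It was inserted by Gateway recombination and is flanked by attB1 and attB2 sites. An HA epitope supplied by the backbone is fused to its N terminus. Expression is driven by the CMV enhancer/promoter. This is followed immediately by tet operator-like sequences, consistent with the "CMVt" name and suggesting a tetracycline-regulatable CMV promoter in cells expressing Tet repressor, although the record does not state this explicitly. Downstream, a mouse PGK promoter drives puromycin N-acetyltransferase for selection of transduced or transfected mammalian cells.

The associated study was a proteomic search for cellular interactors of HERC2. The construct therefore suits stable or transient expression of an HA-tagged HERC2 segment for affinity purification and for mapping which region of the protein binds particular partners.
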