Addgene plasmid #100136: p6326 pHAGE-P-CMVt-N-HA-GAW-HERC2-F2
Purpose: Encodes amino acids 950-1750 of HERC2.
Depositing lab: Peter Howley. Depositing organization: Harvard Medical School. Publication: Proteomic analysis and identification of cellular interactors of the giant ubiquitin ligase HERC2. Galligan JT, Martinez-Noel G, Arndt V, Hayes S, Chittenden TW, Harper JW, Howley PM. J Proteome Res. 2015 Feb 6;14(2):953-66. doi: 10.1021/pr501005v. Epub 2014 Dec 15. PubMed 25476789.
Backbone
  Vector backbone: PHAGE-P-CMVt-N-HA-GAW
  Backbone size w/o insert (bp): 7800
  Total vector size (bp): 10200
  Vector type: Mammalian Expression, Lentiviral
  Selectable markers: Puromycin
Growth in bacteria
  Bacterial resistance: Ampicillin, 100 μg/mL
  Growth temperature: 37°C
  Growth strain: NEB Stable
  Copy number: Unknown
Gene/Insert
  Gene/Insert name: HERC2
  Species: H. sapiens (human)
  Insert size (bp): 2400
  Mutation: amino acids 950-1750
  Entrez Gene: HERC2 (a.k.a. D15F37S1, MRT38, SHEP1, jdf2, p528)
  Promoter: CMV
  Tag / fusion protein: HA (N terminal on backbone)
  Cloning method: Gateway Cloning
  Sequencing primers: 5′ M13F
Terms and licenses: Academic/Nonprofit Terms; Industry Terms: Not Available to Industry
How to cite: p6326 pHAGE-P-CMVt-N-HA-GAW-HERC2-F2 was a gift from Peter Howley (Addgene plasmid # 100136 ; http://n2t.net/addgene:100136 ; RRID:Addgene_100136)
